>Addgene plasmid #105561 | LEP-shTAF2.1635 | addgene full sequence | sequence record 203468 | Addgene NGS Result
TGAAAGACCCCACCTGTAGGTTTGGCAAGCTAGCTTAAGTAACGCCATTTTGCAAGGCATGGAAAATACA
TAACTGAGAATAGAGAAGTTCAGATCAAGGTTAGGAACAGAGAGACAGCAGAATATGGGCCAAACAGGAT
ATCTGTGGTAAGCAGTTCCTGCCCCGGCTCAGGGCCAAGAACAGATGGTCCCCAGATGCGGTCCCGCCCT
CAGCAGTTTCTAGAGAACCATCAGATGTTTCCAGGGTGCCCCAAGGACCTGAAATGACCCTGTGCCTTAT
TTGAACTAACCAATCAGTTCGCTTCTCGCTTCTGTTCGCGCGCTTCTGCTCCCCGAGCTCAATAAAAGAG
CCCACAACCCCTCACTCGGCGCGCCAGTCCTCCGATAGACTGCGTCGCCCGGGTACCCGTATTCCCAATA
AAGCCTCTTGCTGTTTGCATCCGAATCGTGGACTCGCTGATCCTTGGGAGGGTCTCCTCAGATTGATTGA
CTGCCCACCTCGGGGGTCTTTCATTTGGAGGTTCCACCGAGATTTGGAGACCCCTGCCCAGGGACCACCG
ACCCCCCCGCCGGGAGGTAAGCTGGCCAGCGGTCGTTTCGTGTCTGTCTCTGTCTTTGTGCGTGTTTGTG
CCGGCATCTAATGTTTGCGCCTGCGTCTGTACTAGTTAGCTAACTAGCTCTGTATCTGGCGGACCCGTGG
TGGAACTGACGAGTTCTGAACACCCGGCCGCAACCCTGGGAGACGTCCCAGGGACTTTGGGGGCCGTTTT
TGTGGCCCGACCTGAGGAAGGGAGTCGATGTGGAATCCGACCCCGTCAGGATATGTGGTTCTGGTAGGAG
ACGAGAACCTAAAACAGTTCCCGCCTCCGTCTGAATTTTTGCTTTCGGTTTGGAACCGAAGCCGCGCGTC
TTGTCTGCTGCAGCGCTGCAGCATCGTTCTGTGTTGTCTCTGTCTGACTGTGTTTCTGTATTTGTCTGAA
AATTAGGGCCAGACTGTTACCACTCCCTTAAGTTTGACCTTAGGTCACTGGAAAGATGTCGAGCGGATCG
CTCACAACCAGTCGGTAGATGTCAAGAAGAGACGTTGGGTTACCTTCTGCTCTGCAGAATGGCCAACCTT
TAACGTCGGATGGCCGCGAGACGGCACCTTTAACCGAGACCTCATCACCCAGGTTAAGATCAAGGTCTTT
TCACCTGGCCCGCATGGACACCCAGACCAGGTCCCCTACATCGTGACCTGGGAAGCCTTGGCTTTTGACC
CCCCTCCCTGGGTCAAGCCCTTTGTACACCCTAAGCCTCCGCCTCCTCTTCCTCCATCCGCCCCGTCTCT
CCCCCTTGAACCTCCTCGTTCGACCCCGCCTCGATCCTCCCTTTATCCAGCCCTCACTCCTTCTCTAGGC
GCCGGAATTAGATCTCTCGACTAGGGATAACAGGGTAATTGTTTGAATGAGGCTTCAGTACTTTACAGAA
TCGTTGCCTGCACATCTTGGAAACACTTGCTGGGATTACTTCGACTTCTTAACCCAACAGAAGGCTCGAG
AAGGTATATTGCTGTTGACAGTGAGCGACAAGTTTTCAATAAACTACTATAGTGAAGCCACAGATGTATA
GTAGTTTATTGAAAACTTGCTGCCTACTGCCTCGGACTTCAAGGGGCTAGAATTCGAGCAATTATCTTGT
TTACTAAAACTGAATACCTTGCTATCTCTTTGATACATTTTTACAAAGCTGAATTAAAATGGTATAAATT
AAATCACTTTTTTCAATTGACGCGTGATCTAATTCTACCGGGTAGGGGAGGCGCTTTTCCCAAGGCAGTC
TGGAGCATGCGCTTTAGCAGCCCCGCTGGGCACTTGGCGCTACACAAGTGGCCTCTGGCCTCGCACACAT
TCCACATCCACCGGTAGGCGCCAACCGGCTCCGTTCTTTGGTGGCCCCTTCGCGCCACCTTCTACTCCTC
CCCTAGTCAGGAAGTTCCCCCCCGCCCCGCAGCTCGCGTCGTGCAGGACGTGACAAATGGAAGTAGCACG
TCTCACTAGTCTCGTGCAGATGGACAGCACCGCTGAGCAATGGAAGCGGGTAGGCCTTTGGGGCAGCGGC
CAATAGCAGCTTTGCTCCTTCGCTTTCTGGGCTCAGAGGCTGGGAAGGGGTGGGTCCGGGGGCGGGCTCA
GGGGCGGGCTCAGGGGCGGGGCGGGCGCCCGAAGGTCCTCCGGAGGCCCGGCATTCTGCACGCTTCAAAA
GCGCACGTCTGCCGCGCTGTTCTCCTCTTCCTCATCTCCGGGCCTTTCGACCTGCAGCCCAAGCTTACCA
TGACCGAGTACAAGCCCACGGTGCGCCTCGCCACCCGCGACGACGTCCCCAGGGCCGTACGCACCCTCGC
CGCCGCGTTCGCCGACTACCCCGCCACGCGCCACACCGTCGATCCGGACCGCCACATCGAGCGGGTCACC
GAGCTGCAAGAACTCTTCCTCACGCGCGTCGGGCTCGACATCGGCAAGGTGTGGGTCGCGGACGACGGCG
CCGCGGTGGCGGTCTGGACCACGCCGGAGAGCGTCGAAGCGGGGGCGGTGTTCGCCGAGATCGGCCCGCG
CATGGCCGAGTTGAGCGGTTCCCGGCTGGCCGCGCAGCAACAGATGGAAGGCCTCCTGGCGCCGCACCGG
CCCAAGGAGCCCGCGTGGTTCCTGGCCACCGTCGGCGTCTCGCCCGACCACCAGGGCAAGGGTCTGGGCA
GCGCCGTCGTGCTCCCCGGAGTGGAGGCGGCCGAGCGCGCCGGGGTGCCCGCCTTCCTGGAGACCTCCGC
GCCCCGCAACCTCCCCTTCTACGAGCGGCTCGGCTTCACCGTCACCGCCGACGTCGAGGTGCCCGAAGGA
CCGCGCACCTGGTGCATGACCCGCAAGCCCGGTGCCTGACGCCCGCCCCACGACCCGCAGCGCCCGACCG
AAAGGAGCGCACGACCCCATGCATCCAATTCCGCCCCCCCCCCCTAACGTTACTGGCCGAAGCCGCTTGG
AATAAGGCCGGTGTGCGTTTGTCTATATGTTATTTTCCACCATATTGCCGTCTTTTGGCAATGTGAGGGC
CCGGAAACCTGGCCCTGTCTTCTTGACGAGCATTCCTAGGGGTCTTTCCCCTCTCGCCAAAGGAATGCAA
GGTCTGTTGAATGTCGTGAAGGAAGCAGTTCCTCTGGAAGCTTCTTGAAGACAAACAACGTCTGTAGCGA
CCCTTTGCAGGCAGCGGAACCCCCCACCTGGCGACAGGTGCCTCTGCGGCCAAAAGCCACGTGTATAAGA
TACACCTGCAAAGGCGGCACAACCCCAGTGCCACGTTGTGAGTTGGATAGTTGTGGAAAGAGTCAAATGG
CTCTCCTCAAGCGTATTCAACAAGGGGCTGAAGGATGCCCAGAAGGTACCCCATTGTATGGGATCTGATC
TGGGGCCTCGGTGCACATGCTTTACATGTGTTTAGTCGAGGTTAAAAAAACGTCTAGGCCCCCCGAACCA
CGGGGACGTGGTTTTCCTTTGAAAAACACGATGATAATATGGCCACAACCATGGTGAGCAAGGGCGAGGA
GCTGTTCACCGGGGTGGTGCCCATCCTGGTCGAGCTGGACGGCGACGTAAACGGCCACAAGTTCAGCGTG
TCTGGCGAGGGCGAGGGCGATGCCACCTACGGCAAGCTGACCCTGAAGTTCATCTGCACCACCGGCAAGC
TGCCCGTGCCCTGGCCCACCCTCGTGACCACCCTGACCTACGGCGTGCAGTGCTTCAGCCGCTACCCCGA
CCACATGAAGCAGCACGACTTCTTCAAGTCCGCCATGCCCGAAGGCTACGTCCAGGAGCGCACCATCTTC
TTCAAGGACGACGGCAACTACAAGACCCGCGCCGAGGTGAAGTTCGAGGGCGACACCCTGGTGAACCGCA
TCGAGCTGAAGGGCATCGACTTCAAGGAGGACGGCAACATCCTGGGGCACAAGCTGGAGTACAACTACAA
CAGCCACAACGTCTATATCATGGCCGACAAGCAGAAGAACGGCATCAAGGCGAACTTCAAGATCCGCCAC
AACATCGAGGACGGCAGCGTGCAGCTCGCCGACCACTACCAGCAGAACACCCCCATCGGCGACGGCCCCG
TGCTGCTGCCCGACAACCACTACCTGAGCACCCAGTCCGCCCTGAGCAAAGACCCCAACGAGAAGCGCGA
TCACATGGTCCTGCTGGAGTTCGTGACCGCCGCCGGGATCACTCTCGGCATGGACGAGCTGTACAAGTAA
TGAATTAATTAAGAATTATCAAGCTTATCGATACCGTCGACCTGCAGCCAAGCTTATCGATAAAATAAAA
GATTTTATTTAGTCTCCAGAAAAAGGGGGGAATGAAAGACCCCACCTGTAGGTTTGGCAAGCTAGCTTAA
GTAACGCCATTTTGCAAGGCATGGAAAATACATAACTGAGAATAGAGAAGTTCAGATCAAGGTTAGGAAC
AGAGAGACAGCAGAATATGGGCCAAACAGGATATCTGTGGTAAGCAGTTCCTGCCCCGGCTCAGGGCCAA
GAACAGATGGTCCCCAGATGCGGTCCCGCCCTCAGCAGTTTCTAGAGAACCATCAGATGTTTCCAGGGTG
CCCCAAGGACCTGAAATGACCCTGTGCCTTATTTGAACTAACCAATCAGTTCGCTTCTCGCTTCTGTTCG
CGCGCTTCTGCTCCCCGAGCTCAATAAAAGAGCCCACAACCCCTCACTCGGCGCGCCAGTCCTCCGATAG
ACTGCGTCGCCCGGGTACCCGTGTATCCAATAAACCCTCTTGCAGTTGCATCCGACTTGTGGTCTCGCTG
TTCCTTGGGAGGGTCTCCTCTGAGTGATTGACTACCCGTCAGCGGGGGTCTTTCATGGGTAACAGTTTCT
TGAAGTTGGAGAACAACATTCTGAGGGTAGGAGTCGAATATTAAGTAATCCTGACTCAATTAGCCACTGT
TTTGAATCCACATACTCCAATACTCCTGAAATAGTTCATTATGGACAGCGCAGAAAGAGCTGGGGAGAAT
TGTGAAATTGTTATCCGCTCACAATTCCACACAACATACGAGCCGGAAGCATAAAGTGTAAAGCCTGGGG
TGCCTAATGAGTGAGCTAACTCACATTAATTGCGTTGCGCTCACTGCCCGCTTTCCAGTCGGGAAACCTG
TCGTGCCAGCTGCATTAATGAATCGGCCAACGCGCGGGGAGAGGCGGTTTGCGTATTGGGCGCTCTTCCG
CTTCCTCGCTCACTGACTCGCTGCGCTCGGTCGTTCGGCTGCGGCGAGCGGTATCAGCTCACTCAAAGGC
GGTAATACGGTTATCCACAGAATCAGGGGATAACGCAGGAAAGAACATGTGAGCAAAAGGCCAGCAAAAG
GCCAGGAACCGTAAAAAGGCCGCGTTGCTGGCGTTTTTCCATAGGCTCCGCCCCCCTGACGAGCATCACA
AAAATCGACGCTCAAGTCAGAGGTGGCGAAACCCGACAGGACTATAAAGATACCAGGCGTTTCCCCCTGG
AAGCTCCCTCGTGCGCTCTCCTGTTCCGACCCTGCCGCTTACCGGATACCTGTCCGCCTTTCTCCCTTCG
GGAAGCGTGGCGCTTTCTCATAGCTCACGCTGTAGGTATCTCAGTTCGGTGTAGGTCGTTCGCTCCAAGC
TGGGCTGTGTGCACGAACCCCCCGTTCAGCCCGACCGCTGCGCCTTATCCGGTAACTATCGTCTTGAGTC
CAACCCGGTAAGACACGACTTATCGCCACTGGCAGCAGCCACTGGTAACAGGATTAGCAGAGCGAGGTAT
GTAGGCGGTGCTACAGAGTTCTTGAAGTGGTGGCCTAACTACGGCTACACTAGAAGAACAGTATTTGGTA
TCTGCGCTCTGCTGAAGCCAGTTACCTTCGGAAAAAGAGTTGGTAGCTCTTGATCCGGCAAACAAACCAC
CGCTGGTAGCGGTGGTTTTTTTGTTTGCAAGCAGCAGATTACGCGCAGAAAAAAAGGATCTCAAGAAGAT
CCTTTGATCTTTTCTACGGGGTCTGACGCTCAGTGGAACGAAAACTCACGTTAAGGGATTTTGGTCATGA
GATTATCAAAAAGGATCTTCACCTAGATCCTTTTAAATTAAAAATGAAGTTTTAAATCAATCTAAAGTAT
ATATGAGTAAACTTGGTCTGACAGTTACCAATGCTTAATCAGTGAGGCACCTATCTCAGCGATCTGTCTA
TTTCGTTCATCCATAGTTGCCTGACTCCCCGTCGTGTAGATAACTACGATACGGGAGGGCTTACCATCTG
GCCCCAGTGCTGCAATGATACCGCGAGACCCACGCTCACCGGCTCCAGATTTATCAGCAATAAACCAGCC
AGCCGGAAGGGCCGAGCGCAGAAGTGGTCCTGCAACTTTATCCGCCTCCATCCAGTCTATTAATTGTTGC
CGGGAAGCTAGAGTAAGTAGTTCGCCAGTTAATAGTTTGCGCAACGTTGTTGCCATTGCTACAGGCATCG
TGGTGTCACGCTCGTCGTTTGGTATGGCTTCATTCAGCTCCGGTTCCCAACGATCAAGGCGAGTTACATG
ATCCCCCATGTTGTGCAAAAAAGCGGTTAGCTCCTTCGGTCCTCCGATCGTTGTCAGAAGTAAGTTGGCC
GCAGTGTTATCACTCATGGTTATGGCAGCACTGCATAATTCTCTTACTGTCATGCCATCCGTAAGATGCT
TTTCTGTGACTGGTGAGTACTCAACCAAGTCATTCTGAGAATAGTGTATGCGGCGACCGAGTTGCTCTTG
CCCGGCGTCAATACGGGATAATACCGCGCCACATAGCAGAACTTTAAAAGTGCTCATCATTGGAAAACGT
TCTTCGGGGCGAAAACTCTCAAGGATCTTACCGCTGTTGAGATCCAGTTCGATGTAACCCACTCGTGCAC
CCAACTGATCTTCAGCATCTTTTACTTTCACCAGCGTTTCTGGGTGAGCAAAAACAGGAAGGCAAAATGC
CGCAAAAAAGGGAATAAGGGCGACACGGAAATGTTGAATACTCATACTCTTCCTTTTTCAATATTATTGA
AGCATTTATCAGGGTTATTGTCTCATGAGCGGATACATATTTGAATGTATTTAGAAAAATAAACAAATAG
GGGTTCCGCGCACATTTCCCCGAAAAGTGCCACCTGACGTCTAAGAAACCATTATTATCATGACATTAAC
CTATAAAAATAGGCGTATCACGAGGCCCTTTCGTCTCGCGCGTTTCGGTGATGACGGTGAAAACCTCTGA
CACATGCAGCTCCCGGAGACGGTCACAGCTTGTCTGTAAGCGGATGCCGGGAGCAGACAAGCCCGTCAGG
GCGCGTCAGCGGGTGTTGGCGGGTGTCGGGGCTGGCTTAACTATGCGGCATCAGAGCAGATTGTACTGAG
AGTGCACCATATGCGGTGTGAAATACCGCACAGATGCGTAAGGAGAAAATACCGCATCAGGCGCCATTCG
CCATTCAGGCTGCGCAACTGTTGGGAAGGGCGATCGGTGCGGGCCTCTTCGCTATTACGCCAGCTGGCGA
AAGGGGGATGTGCTGCAAGGCGATTAAGTTGGGTAACGCCAGGGTTTTCCCAGTCACGACGTTGTAAAAC
GACGGCGCAAGGAATGGTGCATGCAAGGAGATGGCGCCCAACAGTCCCCCGGCCACGGGGCCTGCCACCA
TACCCACGCCGAAACAAGCGCTCATGAGCCCGAAGTGGCGAGCCCGATCTTCCCCATCGGTGATGTCGGC
GATATAGGCGCCAGCAACCGCACCTGTGGCGCCGGTGATGCCGGCCACGATGCGTCCGGCGTAGAGGCGA
TTAGTCCAATTTGTTAAAGACAGGATATCAGTGGTCCAGGCTCTAGTTTTGACTCAACAATATCACCAGC
TGAAGCCTATAGAGTACGAGCCATAGATAAAATAAAAGATTTTATTTAGTCTCCAGAAAAAGGGGGGAA
Features (pLannotate 1.2.2; 22 found; start..end, strand, type, name):
    579..920     +  misc_feature   MESV Ψ: packaging signal of murine embryonic stem cell virus
    987..1403    +  CDS            gag (truncated): truncated Moloney murine leukemia virus (MMLV) gag gene lacking the start codon
   1634..1760    +  ncRNA          3' miR-30a: sequence downstream of the 71-nt precursor of the human miR-30a microRNA (Zeng et al., 2002) miRNA
   1790..2289    +  promoter       PGK promoter: mouse phosphoglycerate kinase 1 promoter
   2310..2909    +  CDS            PuroR: puromycin N-acetyltransferase; pac from Streptomyces alboniger; confers resistance to puromycin
   3075..3537    +  misc_feature   IRES: internal ribosome entry site (IRES) of the encephalomyocarditis virus (EMCV)
   3551..4270    +  CDS            EGFP: the original enhanced GFP (Yang et al., 1996) mammalian codon-optimized
   4287..4313    +  misc_feature   MCS (fragment): pBluescript multiple cloning site
   4372..4886    +  LTR            3' LTR: 3' long terminal repeat from murine embryonic stem cell virus
   5048..5064    -  protein_bind   lac operator: The lac repressor binds to the lac operator to inhibit transcription in E. coli. This inhibition can be relieved by adding lactose or isopropyl-β-D-thiogalactopyranoside (IPTG). lac repressor encoded by lacI
   5072..5102    -  promoter       lac promoter: promoter for the E. coli lac operon
   5117..5138    -  protein_bind   CAP binding site: CAP binding activates transcription in the presence of cAMP. E. coli catabolite activator protein
   5151..5243    -  CDS            lacI (fragment): lac repressor; lacI; The lac repressor binds to the lac operator to inhibit transcription in E. coli. This inhibition can be relieved by adding lactose or isopropyl-β-D-thiogalactopyranoside (IPTG).
   5426..6014    -  rep_origin     ori: high-copy-number ColE1/pMB1/pBR322/pUC origin of replication
   6185..7045    -  CDS            AmpR: β-lactamase; bla; confers resistance to ampicillin, carbenicillin, and related antibiotics
   7046..7150    -  promoter       AmpR promoter: bla
   7245..7280    +  CDS            rop (fragment): Rop protein, which maintains plasmids at low copy number; rop
   7382..7481    +  misc_feature   bom (fragment): basis of mobility region from pBR322
   7487..7636    -  CDS            lacZα (fragment): LacZα fragment of β-galactosidase; lacZ fragment
   7636..7837    -  CDS            TcR (fragment): tetracycline efflux protein; tet; confers resistance to tetracycline
   7838..7936    +  CDS            env (fragment): murine leukemia virus gPr80 envelope polyprotein precursor; env; proteolytically cleaved into gp70SU and p15TM subunits
   7978..515     +  LTR            5' LTR (across the origin): 5' long terminal repeat from murine embryonic stem cell virus
