[The description below was written by a language model from this plasmid's Addgene catalogue record and pLannotate feature annotations shown in this document.]
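Description:
LEP-shTAF2.1635 is a 7,979 nt MSCV-based gammaretroviral RNAi vector that delivers a microRNA-embedded shRNA against mouse TAF2, a TFIID subunit, into mammalian cells. It is built on the LEP backbone (MSCV-LTR–mirE-shRNA–PGK-puro-IRES-GFP). In bacteria it is maintained through a high-copy ColE1/pUC-type origin and an ampicillin resistance gene (β-lactamase). The annotation also picks up small remnants of lac, rop, bom, tetracycline-resistance and env sequences, which are backbone leftovers rather than functional parts.

The retroviral unit is flanked by murine embryonic stem cell virus 5′ and 3′ LTRs. It carries the Ψ packaging signal and a truncated gag segment lacking its start codon, which together allow the genomic RNA to be packaged into particles when gag, pol and env are supplied in trans by a packaging system. The 5′ LTR also serves as the promoter for the shRNA, which was inserted between XhoI and EcoRI sites within a miR-30-derived (mirE) scaffold. The feature table annotates only the 3′ miR-30a flank, and the hairpin and 5′ flank fall in the unannotated stretch upstream of it. Placing the hairpin in a microRNA context lets a Pol II transcript be processed by the endogenous miRNA pathway into a mature guide strand.

Downstream, a mouse PGK promoter drives a bicistronic marker cassette in which puromycin N-acetyltransferase is followed by an EMCV IRES and EGFP. Transduced cells can therefore be selected with puromycin and tracked by fluorescence. The stated purpose is retroviral TAF2 knockdown, and the associated publication concerns TFIID–SAGA perturbation in acute myeloid leukemia.
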