Addgene plasmid #105561: LEP-shTAF2.1635
Purpose: retrovirally express TAF2 shRNA with puro resistance and GFP marker
Depositing lab: Christopher Vakoc. Depositing organization: Cold Spring Harbor Laboratory. Publication: A TFIID-SAGA Perturbation that Targets MYB and Suppresses Acute Myeloid Leukemia. Xu Y, Milazzo JP, Somerville TDD, Tarumoto Y, Huang YH, Ostrander EL, Wilkinson JE, Challen GA, Vakoc CR. Cancer Cell. 2018 Jan 8;33(1):13-28.e8. doi: 10.1016/j.ccell.2017.12.002. PubMed 29316427.
Backbone
  Vector backbone: LEP (MSCV-LTR-mirE-shRNA-PGK-puro-IRES-GFP)
  Vector type: Mammalian Expression, Retroviral, RNAi
  Selectable markers: Puromycin
Growth in bacteria
  Bacterial resistance: Ampicillin, 100 μg/mL
  Growth temperature: 37°C
  Growth strain: NEB Stable
  Copy number: Unknown
Gene/Insert
  Gene/Insert name: TAF2 shRNA
  gRNA/shRNA sequence: TGCTGTTGACAGTGAGCGACAAGTTTTCAATAAACTACTATAGTGAAGCCACAGATGTATAGTAGTTTATTGAAAACTTGCTGCCTACTGCCTCGGA
  Species: M. musculus (mouse)
  Promoter: MSCV-LTR
  Cloning method: Restriction Enzyme; 5′ cloning site XhoI (unknown if destroyed); 3′ cloning site EcoRI (unknown if destroyed)
  Sequencing primers: 5′ TGT TTG AAT GAG GCT TCA GTA C
Terms and licenses: Academic/Nonprofit Terms; Industry Terms: Not Available to Industry
How to cite: LEP-shTAF2.1635 was a gift from Christopher Vakoc (Addgene plasmid # 105561 ; http://n2t.net/addgene:105561 ; RRID:Addgene_105561)
